LOCUS       Exported 6512 bp ds-DNA circular SYN 12-MAY-2021
DEFINITION  a bicistronic IRES-YFP containing retroviral vector, MCS is expanded
            from pMSCV-IRES-GFP.
ACCESSION   .
VERSION     .
KEYWORDS    pMSCV-IRES-YFP II (pMIY II)
SOURCE      synthetic DNA construct
  ORGANISM  synthetic DNA construct
REFERENCE   1 (bases 1 to 6512)
  AUTHORS   Holst J, Szymczak-Workman AL, Vignali KM, Burton AR, Workman CJ,
            Vignali DA
  TITLE     Generation of T-cell receptor retrogenic mice.
  JOURNAL   Nat Protoc. 2006;1(1):406-17.
  PUBMED    17406263
REFERENCE   2 (bases 1 to 6512)
  AUTHORS   .
  TITLE     Direct Submission
  JOURNAL   Exported May 12, 2021 from SnapGene Server 1.1.58
            http://www.snapgene.com
FEATURES             Location/Qualifiers
     source          1..6512
                     /organism="synthetic DNA construct"
                     /mol_type="other DNA"
     primer_bind     102..124
                     /label=M13/pUC Forward
                     /note="In lacZ gene"
     primer_bind     252..271
                     /label=pBRrevBam
                     /note="pBR322 vectors, tet region, downstream of BamHI,
                     reverse primer"
     LTR             471..987
                     /label=5' LTR
                     /note="5' long terminal repeat from murine embryonic stem
                     cell virus"
     misc_feature    1051..1392
                     /label=MESV Psi
                     /note="packaging signal of murine embryonic stem cell
                     virus"
     CDS             1459..1875
                     /label=gag (truncated)
                     /note="truncated Moloney murine leukemia virus (MMLV) gag
                     gene lacking the start codon"
     primer_bind     1805..1827
                     /label=pLXSN 5'
                     /note="Murine stem cell virus, forward primer. Also called
                     MSCV"
     primer_bind     1843..1859
                     /label=pBABE 5'
                     /note="Psi packaging signal, forward primer for pBABE
                     vectors"
     primer_bind     complement(2088..2105)
                     /label=IRES reverse
                     /note="IRES internal ribosome entry site, reverse primer.
                     Also called pCDH-rev"
     primer_bind     2315..2334
                     /label=IRES-F
                     /note="IRES internal ribosome entry site, forward primer"
     CDS             2496..3215
                     /codon_start=1
                     /product="enhanced YFP"
                     /label=EYFP
                     /note="mammalian codon-optimized"
                     /translation="MVSKGEELFTGVVPILVELDGDVNGHKFSVSGEGEGDATYGKLTL
                     KFICTTGKLPVPWPTLVTTFGYGLQCFARYPDHMKQHDFFKSAMPEGYVQERTIFFKDD
                     GNYKTRAEVKFEGDTLVNRIELKGIDFKEDGNILGHKLEYNYNSHNVYIMADKQKNGIK
                     VNFKIRHNIEDGSVQLADHYQQNTPIGDGPVLLPDNHYLSYQSALSKDPNEKRDHMVLL
                     EFVTAAGITLGMDELYK"
     primer_bind     complement(2541..2562)
                     /label=EGFP-N
                     /note="EGFP, reverse primer"
     primer_bind     complement(2802..2821)
                     /label=EXFP-R
                     /note="For distinguishing EGFP variants, reverse primer"
     primer_bind     3149..3170
                     /label=EGFP-C
                     /note="EGFP, forward primer"
     LTR             3377..3891
                     /label=3' LTR
                     /note="3' long terminal repeat from murine embryonic stem
                     cell virus"
     protein_bind    4053..4069
                     /label=lac operator
                     /bound_moiety="lac repressor encoded by lacI"
                     /note="The lac repressor binds to the lac operator to
                     inhibit transcription in E. coli. This inhibition can be
                     relieved by adding lactose or
                     isopropyl-beta-D-thiogalactopyranoside (IPTG)."
     promoter        complement(4077..4107)
                     /label=lac promoter
                     /note="promoter for the E. coli lac operon"
     protein_bind    4122..4143
                     /label=CAP binding site
                     /bound_moiety="E. coli catabolite activator protein"
                     /note="CAP binding activates transcription in the presence
                     of cAMP."
     primer_bind     complement(4260..4277)
                     /label=L4440
                     /note="L4440 vector, forward primer"
     rep_origin      complement(4431..5019)
                     /direction=LEFT
                     /label=ori
                     /note="high-copy-number ColE1/pMB1/pBR322/pUC origin of
                     replication"
     primer_bind     complement(4511..4530)
                     /label=pBR322ori-F
                     /note="pBR322 origin, forward primer"
     CDS             complement(5190..6050)
                     /codon_start=1
                     /gene="bla"
                     /product="beta-lactamase"
                     /label=AmpR
                     /note="confers resistance to ampicillin, carbenicillin, and
                     related antibiotics"
                     /translation="MSIQHFRVALIPFFAAFCLPVFAHPETLVKVKDAEDQLGARVGYI
                     ELDLNSGKILESFRPEERFPMMSTFKVLLCGAVLSRIDAGQEQLGRRIHYSQNDLVEYS
                     PVTEKHLTDGMTVRELCSAAITMSDNTAANLLLTTIGGPKELTAFLHNMGDHVTRLDRW
                     EPELNEAIPNDERDTTMPVAMATTLRKLLTGELLTLASRQQLIDWMEADKVAGPLLRSA
                     LPAGWFIADKSGAGERGSRGIIAALGPDGKPSRIVVIYTTGSQATMDERNRQIAEIGAS
                     LIKHW"
     primer_bind     5813..5832
                     /label=Amp-R
                     /note="Ampicillin resistance gene, reverse primer"
     promoter        complement(6051..6155)
                     /gene="bla"
                     /label=AmpR promoter
     primer_bind     6223..6241
                     /label=pBRforEco
                     /note="pBR322 vectors, upsteam of EcoRI site, forward
                     primer"
     primer_bind     complement(6279..6301)
                     /label=pGEX 3'
                     /note="pGEX vectors, reverse primer"
     primer_bind     6401..6420
                     /label=pRS-marker
                     /note="pRS vectors, use to sequence yeast selectable
                     marker"
ORIGIN
        1 ctgttgggaa gggcgatcgg tgcgggcctc ttcgctatta cgccagctgg cgaaaggggg
       61 atgtgctgca aggcgattaa gttgggtaac gccagggttt tcccagtcac gacgttgtaa
      121 aacgacggcg caaggaatgg tgcatgcaag gagatggcgc ccaacagtcc cccggccacg
      181 gggcctgcca ccatacccac gccgaaacaa gcgctcatga gcccgaagtg gcgagcccga
      241 tcttccccat cggtgatgtc ggcgatatag gcgccagcaa ccgcacctgt ggcgccggtg
      301 atgccggcca cgatgcgtcc ggcgtagagg cgattagtcc aatttgttaa agacaggata
      361 tcagtggtcc aggctctagt tttgactcaa caatatcacc agctgaagcc tatagagtac
      421 gagccataga taaaataaaa gattttattt agtctccaga aaaagggggg aatgaaagac
      481 cccacctgta ggtttggcaa gctagcttaa gtaacgccat tttgcaaggc atggaaaata
      541 cataactgag aatagagaag ttcagatcaa ggttaggaac agagagacag cagaatatgg
      601 gccaaacagg atatctgtgg taagcagttc ctgccccggc tcagggccaa gaacagatgg
      661 tccccagatg cggtcccgcc ctcagcagtt tctagagaac catcagatgt ttccagggtg
      721 ccccaaggac ctgaaatgac cctgtgcctt atttgaacta accaatcagt tcgcttctcg
      781 cttctgttcg cgcgcttctg ctccccgagc tcaataaaag agcccacaac ccctcactcg
      841 gcgcgccagt cctccgatag actgcgtcgc ccgggtaccc gtattcccaa taaagcctct
      901 tgctgtttgc atccgaatcg tggactcgct gatccttggg agggtctcct cagattgatt
      961 gactgcccac ctcgggggtc tttcatttgg aggttccacc gagatttgga gacccctgcc
     1021 cagggaccac cgaccccccc gccgggaggt aagctggcca gcggtcgttt cgtgtctgtc
     1081 tctgtctttg tgcgtgtttg tgccggcatc taatgtttgc gcctgcgtct gtactagtta
     1141 gctaactagc tctgtatctg gcggacccgt ggtggaactg acgagttctg aacacccggc
     1201 cgcaaccctg ggagacgtcc cagggacttt gggggccgtt tttgtggccc gacctgagga
     1261 agggagtcga tgtggaatcc gaccccgtca ggatatgtgg ttctggtagg agacgagaac
     1321 ctaaaacagt tcccgcctcc gtctgaattt ttgctttcgg tttggaaccg aagccgcgcg
     1381 tcttgtctgc tgcagcgctg cagcatcgtt ctgtgttgtc tctgtctgac tgtgtttctg
     1441 tatttgtctg aaaattaggg ccagactgtt accactccct taagtttgac cttaggtcac
     1501 tggaaagatg tcgagcggat cgctcacaac cagtcggtag atgtcaagaa gagacgttgg
     1561 gttaccttct gctctgcaga atggccaacc tttaacgtcg gatggccgcg agacggcacc
     1621 tttaaccgag acctcatcac ccaggttaag atcaaggtct tttcacctgg cccgcatgga
     1681 cacccagacc aggtccccta catcgtgacc tgggaagcct tggcttttga cccccctccc
     1741 tgggtcaagc cctttgtaca ccctaagcct ccgcctcctc ttcctccatc cgccccgtct
     1801 ctcccccttg aacctcctcg ttcgaccccg cctcgatcct ccctttatcc agccctcact
     1861 ccttctctag gcgccggaat tcagatctta cgtagctagc ggatcccaat tgctcgagcg
     1921 ggatcaattc cgcccccccc ctaacgttac tggccgaagc cgcttggaat aaggccggtg
     1981 tgcgtttgtc tatatgttat tttccaccat attgccgtct tttggcaatg tgagggcccg
     2041 gaaacctggc cctgtcttct tgacgagcat tcctaggggt ctttcccctc tcgccaaagg
     2101 aatgcaaggt ctgttgaatg tcgtgaagga agcagttcct ctggaagctt cttgaagaca
     2161 aacaacgtct gtagcgaccc tttgcaggca gcggaacccc ccacctggcg acaggtgcct
     2221 ctgcggccaa aagccacgtg tataagatac acctgcaaag gcggcacaac cccagtgcca
     2281 cgttgtgagt tggatagttg tggaaagagt caaatggctc tcctcaagcg tattcaacaa
     2341 ggggctgaag gatgcccaga aggtacccca ttgtatggga tctgatctgg ggcctcggtg
     2401 cacatgcttt acatgtgttt agtcgaggtt aaaaaaacgt ctaggccccc cgaaccacgg
     2461 ggacgtggtt ttcctttgaa aaacacgata ataccatggt gagcaagggc gaggagctgt
     2521 tcaccggggt ggtgcccatc ctggtcgagc tggacggcga cgtaaacggc cacaagttca
     2581 gcgtgtccgg cgagggcgag ggcgatgcca cctacggcaa gctgaccctg aagttcatct
     2641 gcaccaccgg caagctgccc gtgccctggc ccaccctcgt gaccaccttc ggctacggcc
     2701 tgcagtgctt cgcccgctac cccgaccaca tgaagcagca cgacttcttc aagtccgcca
     2761 tgcccgaagg ctacgtccag gagcgcacca tcttcttcaa ggacgacggc aactacaaga
     2821 cccgcgccga ggtgaagttc gagggcgaca ccctggtgaa ccgcatcgag ctgaagggca
     2881 tcgacttcaa ggaggacggc aacatcctgg ggcacaagct ggagtacaac tacaacagcc
     2941 acaacgtcta tatcatggcc gacaagcaga agaacggcat caaggtgaac ttcaagatcc
     3001 gccacaacat cgaggacggc agcgtgcagc tcgccgacca ctaccagcag aacaccccca
     3061 tcggcgacgg ccccgtgctg ctgcccgaca accactacct gagctaccag tccgccctga
     3121 gcaaagaccc caacgagaag cgcgatcaca tggtcctgct ggagttcgtg accgccgccg
     3181 ggatcactct cggcatggac gagctgtaca agtaaagcgg ccgcgactct agagtcgacc
     3241 tgcaggcatg caagcttcag gtagccggct aacgttaaca accggtacct ctagaactat
     3301 agctagcatg cgcaaattta aagcgctgat atcgataaaa taaaagattt tatttagtct
     3361 ccagaaaaag gggggaatga aagaccccac ctgtaggttt ggcaagctag cttaagtaac
     3421 gccattttgc aaggcatgga aaatacataa ctgagaatag agaagttcag atcaaggtta
     3481 ggaacagaga gacagcagaa tatgggccaa acaggatatc tgtggtaagc agttcctgcc
     3541 ccggctcagg gccaagaaca gatggtcccc agatgcggtc ccgccctcag cagtttctag
     3601 agaaccatca gatgtttcca gggtgcccca aggacctgaa atgaccctgt gccttatttg
     3661 aactaaccaa tcagttcgct tctcgcttct gttcgcgcgc ttctgctccc cgagctcaat
     3721 aaaagagccc acaacccctc actcggcgcg ccagtcctcc gatagactgc gtcgcccggg
     3781 tacccgtgta tccaataaac cctcttgcag ttgcatccga cttgtggtct cgctgttcct
     3841 tgggagggtc tcctctgagt gattgactac ccgtcagcgg gggtctttca tgggtaacag
     3901 tttcttgaag ttggagaaca acattctgag ggtaggagtc gaatattaag taatcctgac
     3961 tcaattagcc actgttttga atccacatac tccaatactc ctgaaatagt tcattatgga
     4021 cagcgcagaa agagctgggg agaattgtga aattgttatc cgctcacaat tccacacaac
     4081 atacgagccg gaagcataaa gtgtaaagcc tggggtgcct aatgagtgag ctaactcaca
     4141 ttaattgcgt tgcgctcact gcccgctttc cagtcgggaa acctgtcgtg ccagctgcat
     4201 taatgaatcg gccaacgcgc ggggagaggc ggtttgcgta ttgggcgctc ttccgcttcc
     4261 tcgctcactg actcgctgcg ctcggtcgtt cggctgcggc gagcggtatc agctcactca
     4321 aaggcggtaa tacggttatc cacagaatca ggggataacg caggaaagaa catgtgagca
     4381 aaaggccagc aaaaggccag gaaccgtaaa aaggccgcgt tgctggcgtt tttccatagg
     4441 ctccgccccc ctgacgagca tcacaaaaat cgacgctcaa gtcagaggtg gcgaaacccg
     4501 acaggactat aaagatacca ggcgtttccc cctggaagct ccctcgtgcg ctctcctgtt
     4561 ccgaccctgc cgcttaccgg atacctgtcc gcctttctcc cttcgggaag cgtggcgctt
     4621 tctcatagct cacgctgtag gtatctcagt tcggtgtagg tcgttcgctc caagctgggc
     4681 tgtgtgcacg aaccccccgt tcagcccgac cgctgcgcct tatccggtaa ctatcgtctt
     4741 gagtccaacc cggtaagaca cgacttatcg ccactggcag cagccactgg taacaggatt
     4801 agcagagcga ggtatgtagg cggtgctaca gagttcttga agtggtggcc taactacggc
     4861 tacactagaa gaacagtatt tggtatctgc gctctgctga agccagttac cttcggaaaa
     4921 agagttggta gctcttgatc cggcaaacaa accaccgctg gtagcggtgg tttttttgtt
     4981 tgcaagcagc agattacgcg cagaaaaaaa ggatctcaag aagatccttt gatcttttct
     5041 acggggtctg acgctcagtg gaacgaaaac tcacgttaag ggattttggt catgagatta
     5101 tcaaaaagga tcttcaccta gatcctttta aattaaaaat gaagttttaa atcaatctaa
     5161 agtatatatg agtaaacttg gtctgacagt taccaatgct taatcagtga ggcacctatc
     5221 tcagcgatct gtctatttcg ttcatccata gttgcctgac tccccgtcgt gtagataact
     5281 acgatacggg agggcttacc atctggcccc agtgctgcaa tgataccgcg agacccacgc
     5341 tcaccggctc cagatttatc agcaataaac cagccagccg gaagggccga gcgcagaagt
     5401 ggtcctgcaa ctttatccgc ctccatccag tctattaatt gttgccggga agctagagta
     5461 agtagttcgc cagttaatag tttgcgcaac gttgttgcca ttgctacagg catcgtggtg
     5521 tcacgctcgt cgtttggtat ggcttcattc agctccggtt cccaacgatc aaggcgagtt
     5581 acatgatccc ccatgttgtg caaaaaagcg gttagctcct tcggtcctcc gatcgttgtc
     5641 agaagtaagt tggccgcagt gttatcactc atggttatgg cagcactgca taattctctt
     5701 actgtcatgc catccgtaag atgcttttct gtgactggtg agtactcaac caagtcattc
     5761 tgagaatagt gtatgcggcg accgagttgc tcttgcccgg cgtcaatacg ggataatacc
     5821 gcgccacata gcagaacttt aaaagtgctc atcattggaa aacgttcttc ggggcgaaaa
     5881 ctctcaagga tcttaccgct gttgagatcc agttcgatgt aacccactcg tgcacccaac
     5941 tgatcttcag catcttttac tttcaccagc gtttctgggt gagcaaaaac aggaaggcaa
     6001 aatgccgcaa aaaagggaat aagggcgaca cggaaatgtt gaatactcat actcttcctt
     6061 tttcaatatt attgaagcat ttatcagggt tattgtctca tgagcggata catatttgaa
     6121 tgtatttaga aaaataaaca aataggggtt ccgcgcacat ttccccgaaa agtgccacct
     6181 gacgtctaag aaaccattat tatcatgaca ttaacctata aaaataggcg tatcacgagg
     6241 ccctttcgtc tcgcgcgttt cggtgatgac ggtgaaaacc tctgacacat gcagctcccg
     6301 gagacggtca cagcttgtct gtaagcggat gccgggagca gacaagcccg tcagggcgcg
     6361 tcagcgggtg ttggcgggtg tcggggctgg cttaactatg cggcatcaga gcagattgta
     6421 ctgagagtgc accatatgcg gtgtgaaata ccgcacagat gcgtaaggag aaaataccgc
     6481 atcaggcgcc attcgccatt caggctgcgc aa
//
