[The description below was written by a language model from this plasmid's Addgene catalogue record and the feature table of its GenBank file.]
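Description:
pMSCV-IRES-YFP II (pMIY II) is an empty-backbone gammaretroviral expression vector of 6,512 bp. It is derived from MSCV-IRES-GFP by expanding the multiple cloning site and exchanging the fluorescent protein for enhanced YFP. In bacteria it is maintained as a high-copy plasmid through a ColE1/pUC-type origin and selected with ampicillin via the bla gene and its own promoter. Remnants of a lac promoter, operator and CAP site sit in the plasmid backbone outside the viral region.

The retroviral cassette is bounded by 5′ and 3′ long terminal repeats of murine embryonic stem cell virus. The 5′ LTR is followed by the MESV Psi packaging signal and a truncated MMLV gag segment lacking its start codon, an arrangement that supports packaging of the genomic RNA. No internal promoter is annotated, so expression in transduced mammalian cells is expected to come from the 5′ LTR. Downstream of the gag fragment lies the cloning site, described by the depositor as unique EcoRI, BglII, SnaBI, BamHI, MfeI and XhoI sites. It is followed by an IRES, which is indicated by the catalogue entry and IRES primer sites rather than a dedicated feature annotation, and then by a mammalian codon-optimised EYFP coding sequence. A gene cloned into the MCS is therefore transcribed on a single bicistronic message with EYFP, so that yellow fluorescence marks transduced, expressing cells. The depositor notes that the fluorescent protein can be excised as an NcoI–NotI fragment, which allows reporter swaps.

The vector encodes no functional gag, pol or env genes, so these must be provided in trans to produce virus. The associated publication concerns the generation of T-cell receptor retrogenic mice.
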