Addgene plasmid #52108: pMSCV-IRES-YFP II (pMIY II)
Purpose: (Empty Backbone) a bicistronic IRES-YFP containing retroviral vector, MCS is expanded from pMSCV-IRES-GFP
Depositing lab: Dario Vignali. Depositing organization: St. Jude Children's Research Hospital. Publication: Generation of T-cell receptor retrogenic mice. Holst J, Szymczak-Workman AL, Vignali KM, Burton AR, Workman CJ, Vignali DA. Nat Protoc. 2006;1(1):406-17. 10.1038/nprot.2006.61 PubMed 17406263.
Backbone
  Vector backbone: MSCV IRES GFP
  Modifications to backbone: expanded MCS and switched FP
  Vector type: Mammalian Expression, Retroviral
  Tag / fusion protein: IRES-EYFP
Growth in bacteria
  Bacterial resistance: Ampicillin, 100 μg/mL
  Growth temperature: 37°C
  Growth strain: Stbl3
  Copy number: High Copy
Gene/Insert
  Cloning method: Restriction Enzyme
  Sequencing primers: 5′ pLXSN_5_primer
Terms and licenses: Academic/Nonprofit Terms; Industry Terms: Not Available to Industry
Depositor comments: The FP can be removed with Nco1-Not1 digest. The Multicloning site reads EcoR1-BglII-SnaB1-BamH1-Mfe1-Xho1. These are unique. The Nhe1 site is not unique.
How to cite: pMSCV-IRES-YFP II (pMIY II) was a gift from Dario Vignali (Addgene plasmid # 52108 ; http://n2t.net/addgene:52108 ; RRID:Addgene_52108)
