>Addgene plasmid #52108 | pMSCV-IRES-YFP II (pMIY II) | addgene partial sequence | sequence record 81867 | pLXSN5 5'-CCCTTGAACCTCCTCGTTCGACC-3'
ACTCCTTCTCTAGGCGCCGGAATTCAGATCTTACGTAGCTAGCGGATCCCAATTGCTCGAGCGGGATCAA
TTCCGCCCCCCCCCTAACGTTACTGGCCGAAGCCGCTTGGAATAAGGCCGGTGTGCGTTTGTCTATATGT
TATTTTCCACCATATTGCCGTCTTTTGGCAATGTGAGGGCCCGGAAACCTGGCCCTGTCTTCTTGACGAG
CATTCCTAGGGGTCTTTCCCCTCTCGCCAAAGGAATGCAAGGTCTGTTGAATGTCGTGAAGGAAGCAGTT
CCTCTGGAAGCTTCTTGAAGACAAACAACGTCTGTAGCGACCCTTTGCAGGCAGCGGAACCCCCCACCTG
GCGACAGGTGCCTCTGCGGCCAAAAGCCACGTGTATAAGATACACCTGCAAAGGCGGCACAACCCCAGTG
CCACGTTGTGAGTTGGATAGTTGTGGAAAGAGTCAAATGGCTCTCCTCAAGCGTATTCAACAAGGGGCTG
AAGGATGCCCAGAAGGTACCCCATTGTATGGGATCTGATCTGGGGCCTCGGTGCACATGCTTTACATGTG
TTTAGTCGAGGTTAAAAAAACGTCTAGGCCCCCCGAACCACGGGGACGTGGTTTTCCTTTGAAAAACACG
ATAATACCATGGTGAGCAAGGGCGAGGAGCTGTTCACCGGGGTGGTGCCCATCCTGGTCGAGCTGGACGG
CGACGTAAACGGCCACAAGTTCAGCGTGTCCGGCGAGGGCGAGGGCGATGCCACCTACGGCAAGCTGACC
CTGAAGTTCATCTGCACCACCGGCAAGCTGCCCGTGCCCTGGCCCACCCTCGTGACCACCTT
