>Addgene plasmid #52108 | pMSCV-IRES-YFP II (pMIY II) | addgene partial sequence | sequence record 81949 | IRES-F 5'-TGGCTCTCCTCAAGCGTATT-3'
CCATTGTATGGGATCTGATCTGGGGCCTCGGTGCACATGCTTTACATGTGTTTAGTCGAGGTTAAAAAAA
CGTCTAGGCCCCCCGAACCACGGGGACGTGGTTTTCCTTTGAAAAACACGATAATACCATGGTGAGCAAG
GGCGAGGAGCTGTTCACCGGGGTGGTGCCCATCCTGGTCGAGCTGGACGGCGACGTAAACGGCCACAAGT
TCAGCGTGTCCGGCGAGGGCGAGGGCGATGCCACCTACGGCAAGCTGACCCTGAAGTTCATCTGCACCAC
CGGCAAGCTGCCCGTGCCCTGGCCCACCCTCGTGACCACCTTCGGCTACGGCCTGCAGTGCTTCGCCCGC
TACCCCGACCACATGAAGCAGCACGACTTCTTCAAGTCCGCCATGCCCGAAGGCTACGTCCAGGAGCGCA
CCATCTTCTTCAAGGACGACGGCAACTACAAGACCCGCGCCGAGGTGAAGTTCGAGGGCGACACCCTGGT
GAACCGCATCGAGCTGAAGGGCATCGACTTCAAGGAGGACGGCAACATCCTGGGGCACAAGCTGGAGTAC
AACTACAACAGCCACAACGTCTATATCATGGCCGACAAGCAGAAGAACGGCATCAAGGTGAACTTCAAGA
TCCGCCACAACATCGAGGACGGCAGCGTGCAGCTCGCCGACCACTACCAGCAGAACACCCCCATCGGCGA
CGGCCCCGTGCTGCTGCCCGACAACCACTACCTGAGCTACCAGTCCGCCCTGAGCAAAGACCCCAACGAG
AAGCGCGATCACATGGTCCTGCTGGAGTTCGTGACCGCCGCCGGGATCACTCTCGGCATGGACGAGCTGT
ACAAGTAAAGCGGCCGCGACTCTAGAGTCGACCTGCAGGCATGCAAGCTTCAGGTAGCCGGCTAACGTTA
ACAACCGGTACCTCTA
